Addgene plasmid #240601: pT7-7 asyn K97A
Purpose: Overexpress mutant alpha-Synuclein protein
Depositing lab: Jennifer Lee. Depositing organization: National Heart, Lung, and Blood Institute (NHLBI). Publication: Defining essential charged residues in fibril formation of a lysosomal derived N-terminal alpha-synuclein truncation. McGlinchey RP, Ramos S, Dimitriadis EK, Wilson CB, Lee JC. Nat Commun. 2025 Apr 23;16(1):3825. doi: 10.1038/s41467-025-58899-9. PubMed 40268916.
Backbone
  Vector backbone: pT7-7
  Vector type: Bacterial Expression
Growth in bacteria
  Bacterial resistance: Ampicillin, 100 μg/mL
  Growth temperature: 37°C
  Growth strain: DH5alpha
  Copy number: Low Copy
Gene/Insert
  Gene/Insert name: aSyn
  Species: H. sapiens (human)
  Mutation: K97A
  Entrez Gene: SNCA (a.k.a. NACP, PARK1, PARK4, PD1)
  Promoter: T7
  Cloning method: Other
  Sequencing primers: 5′ T7 fwd
Terms and licenses: Academic/Nonprofit Terms; Industry Terms: Not Available to Industry
How to cite: pT7-7 asyn K97A was a gift from Jennifer Lee (Addgene plasmid # 240601 ; http://n2t.net/addgene:240601 ; RRID:Addgene_240601)
