[The description below was written by a language model from this plasmid's Addgene catalogue record and pLannotate feature annotations shown in this document.]
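Description:
pT7-7 asyn K97A is a small (about 2.9 kb) bacterial expression plasmid built on the pT7-7 backbone for overproducing a point mutant of human alpha-synuclein (SNCA) in E. coli. It is propagated through a ColE1/pMB1-type origin of replication and selected with ampicillin via the β-lactamase gene (AmpR) and its native bla promoter. The feature annotation also picks up pBR322-derived remnants: fragments of the bom mobility region, a short fragment of rop, and a piece of the tet promoter. These appear to be backbone vestiges rather than functional parts. The catalogue lists the plasmid as low copy, whereas the automated annotation labels the origin generically as a high-copy type and finds only a truncated rop, so the effective copy number is not settled by the record.

The expression cassette consists of a bacteriophage T7 promoter followed by the efficient ribosome binding site from T7 gene 10, which drives translation of the alpha-synuclein coding sequence. The annotated open reading frame of 420 nt is consistent with the full-length 140-residue protein, and no affinity or epitope tags are annotated, suggesting the protein is made untagged. The insert carries the K97A substitution, replacing a lysine with alanine. No T7 terminator or lac operator is annotated. Because transcription depends on T7 RNA polymerase, expression requires a host strain that supplies this enzyme, while a cloning strain such as DH5alpha is used for maintenance. The associated work concerns the role of charged residues in alpha-synuclein fibril formation, so the plasmid is suited to producing recombinant mutant protein for aggregation and biophysical studies.
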