Features (pLannotate 1.2.2; 11 found; start..end, strand, type, name):
     42..902     -  CDS            AmpR: β-lactamase; bla; confers resistance to ampicillin, carbenicillin, and related antibiotics
    903..1007    -  promoter       AmpR promoter: bla
   1222..1810    +  rep_origin     ori: high-copy-number ColE1/pMB1/pBR322/pUC origin of replication
   1996..2047    -  misc_feature   bom (fragment): basis of mobility region from pBR322
   2072..2105    -  misc_feature   bom (fragment): basis of mobility region from pBR322
   2105..2130    -  misc_feature   bom (fragment): basis of mobility region from pBR322
   2232..2269    -  CDS            rop (fragment): Rop protein, which maintains plasmids at low copy number; rop
   2303..2321    +  promoter       T7 promoter: promoter for bacteriophage T7 RNA polymerase
   2353..2375    +  RBS            RBS: efficient ribosome binding site from bacteriophage T7 gene 10 (Olins and Rangwala, 1989)
   2383..2802    +  CDS            SNCA: SYUA_HUMAN - Also known as NACP, PARK1. Experimental evidence at protein level: Swiss-Prot protein existence level 1. Neuronal protein that plays several roles in synaptic activity such as regulation of synaptic vesicle trafficking and subsequent neurotransmitter release. Participates as a monomer in synaptic vesicle exocytosis by enhancing vesicle priming, fusion and dilation of exocytotic fusion pores (PubMed:28288128, PubMed:30404828). Mechanistically, acts by increasing local Ca(2+) release from microdomains which is essential for the enhancement of ATP-induced exocytosis (PubMed:30404828)
   2857..2881    -  promoter       tet promoter (fragment): E. coli promoter for tetracycline efflux protein gene
>Addgene plasmid #240601 | pT7-7 asyn K97A | addgene full sequence | sequence record 481898 | Addgene NGS Result
AAATCAATCTAAAGTATATATGAGTAAACTTGGTCTGACAGTTACCAATGCTTAATCAGTGAGGCACCTA
TCTCAGCGATCTGTCTATTTCGTTCATCCATAGTTGCCTGACTCCCCGTCGTGTAGATAACTACGATACG
GGAGGGCTTACCATCTGGCCCCAGTGCTGCAATGATACCGCGAGACCCACGCTCACCGGCTCCAGATTTA
TCAGCAATAAACCAGCCAGCCGGAAGGGCCGAGCGCAGAAGTGGTCCTGCAACTTTATCCGCCTCCATCC
AGTCTATTAATTGTTGCCGGGAAGCTAGAGTAAGTAGTTCGCCAGTTAATAGTTTGCGCAACGTTGTTGC
CATTGCTACAGGCATCGTGGTGTCACGCTCGTCGTTTGGTATGGCTTCATTCAGCTCCGGTTCCCAACGA
TCAAGGCGAGTTACATGATCCCCCATGTTGTGCAAAAAAGCGGTTAGCTCCTTCGGTCCTCCGATCGTTG
TCAGAAGTAAGTTGGCCGCAGTGTTATCACTCATGGTTATGGCAGCACTGCATAATTCTCTTACTGTCAT
GCCATCCGTAAGATGCTTTTCTGTGACTGGTGAGTACTCAACCAAGTCATTCTGAGAATAGTGTATGCGG
CGACCGAGTTGCTCTTGCCCGGCGTCAACACGGGATAATACCGCGCCACATAGCAGAACTTTAAAAGTGC
TCATCATTGGAAAACGTTCTTCGGGGCGAAAACTCTCAAGGATCTTACCGCTGTTGAGATCCAGTTCGAT
GTAACCCACTCGTGCACCCAACTGATCTTCAGCATCTTTTACTTTCACCAGCGTTTCTGGGTGAGCAAAA
ACAGGAAGGCAAAATGCCGCAAAAAAGGGAATAAGGGCGACACGGAAATGTTGAATACTCATACTCTTCC
TTTTTCAATATTATTGAAGCATTTATCAGGGTTATTGTCTCATGAGCGGATACATATTTGAATGTATTTA
GAAAAATAAACAAATAGGGGTTCCGCGCACATTTCCCCGAAAAGTGCCACCTGACGTCTAAGAAACCATT
ATTATCATGACATTAACCTATAAAAATAGGCGTATCACGAGGCCCTTTCGTCTTCAAGAATAAAAGGATC
TAGGTGAAGATCCTTTTTGATAATCTCATGACCAAAATCCCTTAACGTGAGTTTTCGTTCCACTGAGCGT
CAGACCCCGTAGAAAAGATCAAAGGATCTTCTTGAGATCCTTTTTTTCTGCGCGTAATCTGCTGCTTGCA
AACAAAAAAACCACCGCTACCAGCGGTGGTTTGTTTGCCGGATCAAGAGCTACCAACTCTTTTTCCGAAG
GTAACTGGCTTCAGCAGAGCGCAGATACCAAATACTGTCCTTCTAGTGTAGCCGTAGTTAGGCCACCACT
TCAAGAACTCTGTAGCACCGCCTACATACCTCGCTCTGCTAATCCTGTTACCAGTGGCTGCTGCCAGTGG
CGATAAGTCGTGTCTTACCGGGTTGGACTCAAGACGATAGTTACCGGATAAGGCGCAGCGGTCGGGCTGA
ACGGGGGGTTCGTGCACACAGCCCAGCTTGGAGCGAACGACCTACACCGAACTGAGATACCTACAGCGTG
AGCTATGAGAAAGCGCCACGCTTCCCGAAGGGAGAAAGGCGGACAGGTATCCGGTAAGCGGCAGGGTCGG
AACAGGAGAGCGCACGAGGGAGCTTCCAGGGGGAAACGCCTGGTATCTTTATAGTCCTGTCGGGTTTCGC
CACCTCTGACTTGAGCGTCGATTTTTGTGATGCTCGTCAGGGGGGCGGAGCCTATGGAAAAACGCCAGCA
ACGCGGCCTTTTTACGGTTCCTGGCCTTTTGCTGGCCTTTTGCTCACATGTTCTTTCCTGCGTTATCCCC
TGATTCTGTGGATAACCGTATTACCGCCTTTGAGTGAGCTGATACCGCTCGCCGCAGCCGAACGACCGAG
CGCAGCGAGTCAGTGAGCGAGGAAGCGGAAGAGCGCCTGATGCGGTATTTTCTCCTTACGCATCTGTGCG
GTATTTCACACCGCATAGGAAGATCTTCCGGAAGATCTTCCTATGGTGCACTCTCAGTACAATCTGCTCT
GATGCGCTACGTGACTGGGTCATGGCTGCGCCCCGACACCCGCCAACACCCGCTGACGCGCCCTGACGGG
CTTGTCTGCTCCCGGCATCCGCTTACAGACAAGCTGTGACCGTCTCCGGGAGCTGCATGTGTCAGAGGTT
TTCACCGTCATCACCGAAACGCGCGAGGCCCAGCGATTCGAACTTCTGATAGACTTCGAAATTAATACGA
CTCACTATAGGGAGACCACAACGGTTTCCCTCTAGAAATAATTTTGTTTAACTTTAAGAAGGAGATATAC
ATATGGATGTATTCATGAAAGGACTTTCAAAGGCCAAGGAGGGAGTTGTGGCTGCTGCTGAGAAAACCAA
ACAGGGTGTGGCAGAAGCAGCAGGAAAGACAAAAGAGGGTGTTCTCTATGTAGGCTCCAAAACCAAGGAG
GGAGTGGTGCATGGTGTGGCAACAGTGGCTGAGAAGACCAAAGAGCAAGTGACAAATGTTGGAGGAGCAG
TGGTGACGGGTGTGACAGCAGTAGCCCAGAAGACAGTGGAGGGAGCAGGGAGCATTGCAGCAGCCACTGG
CTTTGTCAAAGCGGACCAGTTGGGCAAGAATGAAGAAGGAGCCCCACAGGAAGGAATTCTGGAAGATATG
CCTGTGGATCCTGACAATGAGGCTTATGAAATGCCTTCTGAGGAAGGGTATCAAGACTATGAACCTGAAG
CCTAAGAAATATCTTTGCTCCCAGTTTCTTGAGATCTGCTGACAGATGTTCCATCCAAGCTTATCGATGA
TAAGCTGTCAAACATGAGAATT
